Addgene plasmid #40406: pBACgus N-His/GST/LRRK2 1867-2176
Depositing lab: Michael J Fox Foundation MJFF. Depositing organization: Michael J Fox Foundation.
Backbone
  Vector backbone: pBACgus N-His/GST
  Backbone manufacturer: Novagen
  Vector type: Baculovirus
Growth in bacteria
  Bacterial resistance: Ampicillin, 100 μg/mL
  Growth temperature: 37°C
  Growth strain: Top10
  Copy number: High Copy
Gene/Insert
  Gene/Insert name: LRRK2
  Species: H. sapiens (human)
  Mutation: WT aa1867-2176
  Entrez Gene: LRRK2 (a.k.a. AURA17, DARDARIN, PARK8, RIPK7, ROCO2)
  Promoter: polH
  Tag / fusion protein: HisTev (N terminal on insert); GST-Tev (N terminal on insert)
  Cloning method: Restriction Enzyme; 5′ cloning site BamHI (destroyed during cloning); 3′ cloning site HindIII (destroyed during cloning)
  Sequencing primers: 5′ DSP2466For:GAATTTCGTCGACAGATC; 3′ DSP2466Rev:AATAACCCGGATCAGCTT
Terms and licenses: Academic/Nonprofit Terms; Industry Terms
How to cite: pBACgus N-His/GST/LRRK2 1867-2176 was a gift from Michael J Fox Foundation MJFF (Addgene plasmid # 40406 ; http://n2t.net/addgene:40406 ; RRID:Addgene_40406)
