[The description below was written by a language model from this plasmid's Addgene catalogue record and pLannotate feature annotations shown in this document.]
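Description:
pBACgus N-His/GST/LRRK2 1867-2176 is a baculovirus transfer plasmid built on the Novagen pBACgus N-His/GST backbone, designed to generate recombinant AcMNPV-type baculovirus for protein production in insect cells. In bacteria it is maintained as a high-copy plasmid through a ColE1/pUC-type origin and selected with ampicillin via the β-lactamase gene. An f1 origin and a residual lacZα fragment are also annotated. The expression region is flanked by baculoviral sequences, with lef2 and ORF603 on one side and the ORF1629 recombination region on the other. These provide the homology arms for recombination with viral DNA, placing the cassette at the polyhedrin locus.

The payload is a wild-type fragment of human LRRK2 spanning amino acids 1867–2176, driven by the very late polyhedrin (polH) promoter. The protein is the Parkinson's disease-associated serine/threonine kinase also known as PARK8 or dardarin. The fragment is fused downstream of Schistosoma japonicum GST. The catalogue lists N-terminal His and GST tags, each followed by a TEV protease site, so the affinity handles could be removed after purification. The feature table annotates GST but not the N-terminal His tag. It does show a short His-tag fragment just downstream of the LRRK2 segment, and the record does not say whether this is in frame and translated. The insert was cloned between BamHI and HindIII sites, both destroyed in the process.

A divergently oriented E. coli β-glucuronidase (GUS) gene under the late p6.9 promoter serves as a co-transferred reporter, allowing recombinant virus to be identified by GUS activity. The record does not state a specific purpose, but the design points to expression and affinity purification of this LRRK2 fragment.
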