Features (pLannotate 1.2.2; 15 found; start..end, strand, type, name):
    329..453     +  CDS            lef2: baculovirus late expression factor 2
    491..1096    +  CDS            ORF603: baculovirus ORF603 protein
   1167..2972    -  CDS            GUS: β-glucuronidase; uidA (or gusA) from E. coli
   2987..3302    -  promoter       p6.9 promoter: Autographa californica p6.9; baculovirus late basic protein promoter
   3317..3408    +  promoter       polyhedrin promoter: polh from Autographa californica; promoter for the baculovirus polyhedrin gene
   3469..4122    +  CDS            GST26_SCHJA: Experimental evidence at protein level: Swiss-Prot protein existence level 1. GST isoenzymes appear to play a central role in the parasite detoxification system. Other functions are also suspected including a role in increasing the solubility of haematin in the parasite gut. From Schistosoma japonicum (Blood fluke).
   4222..5151    +  CDS            LRRK2 (fragment): LRRK2_HUMAN - Also known as PARK8. Experimental evidence at protein level: Swiss-Prot protein existence level 1. Serine/threonine-protein kinase which phosphorylates a broad range of proteins involved in multiple processes such as neuronal plasticity, autophagy, and vesicle trafficking (PubMed:20949042, PubMed:22012985, PubMed:26824392, PubMed:29125462, PubMed:28720718, PubMed:29127255, PubMed:30398148, PubMed:29212815, PubMed:30635421, PubMed:21850687, PubMed:23395371, PubMed:17114044, PubMed:24687852, PubMed:26014385, PubMed:25201882). Is a key regulator of RAB GTPases by regulating the GTP/
   5177..5194    +  CDS            9xHis (fragment): 9xHis affinity tag
   5231..6588    +  misc_recomb    baculovirus recombination region (ORF1629): contains part of ORF1629
   6586..6663    -  CDS            P61 (fragment): P78_NPVAC - Experimental evidence at protein level: Swiss-Prot protein existence level 1. Plays a role in the transport of the nucleocapsids from the cytoplasm toward the host nucleus together with the host actin- polymerizing Arp2/3 complex. From Autographa californica nuclear polyhedrosis virus (AcMNPV).
   6851..7439    -  rep_origin     ori: high-copy-number ColE1/pMB1/pBR322/pUC origin of replication
   7610..8470    -  CDS            AmpR: β-lactamase; bla; confers resistance to ampicillin, carbenicillin, and related antibiotics
   8471..8575    -  promoter       AmpR promoter: bla
   8602..9057    +  rep_origin     f1 ori (sequence partly withheld): f1 bacteriophage origin of replication; arrow indicates direction of (+) strand synthesis
   9062..1       -  CDS            lacZα (fragment) (across the origin): LacZα fragment of β-galactosidase; lacZ fragment
>Addgene plasmid #40406 | pBACgus N-His/GST/LRRK2 1867-2176 | depositor full sequence | sequence record 52083 | pBACgus N-His/GST/LRRK2 1867-2176 sequence 9127 bps
GGAACGGCTCCGCCCACTATTAATGAAATTAAAAATTCCAATTTTAAAAAACGCAGCAAGAGAAACATTT
GTATGAAAGAATGCGTAGAAGGAAAGAAAAATGTCGTCGACATGCTGAACAACAAGATTAATATGCCTCC
GTGTATAAAAAAAATATTGAACGATTTGAAAGAAAACAATGTACCGCGCGGCGGTATGTACAGGAAGAGG
TTTATACTAAACTGTTACATTGCAAACGTGGTTTCGTGTGCCAAGTGTGAAAACCGATGTTTAATCAAGG
CTCTGACGCATTTCTACAACCACGACTCCAAGTGTGTGGGTGAAGTCATGCATCTTTTAATCAAATCCCA
AGATGTGTATAAACCACCAAACTGCCAAAAAATGAAAACTGTCGACAAGCTCTGTCCGTTTGCTGGCAAC
TGCAAGGGTCTCAATCCTATTTGTAATTATTGAATAATAAAACAATTATAAATGCTAAATTTGTTTTTTA
TTAACGATACAAACCAAACGCAACAAGAACATTTGTAGTATTATCTATAATTGAAAACGCGTAGTTATAA
TCGCTGAGGTAATATTTAAAATCATTTTCAAATGATTCACAGTTAATTTGCGACAATATAATTTTATTTT
CACATAAACTAGACGCCTTGTCGTCTTCTTCTTCGTATTCCTTCTCTTTTTCATTTTTCTCTTCATAAAA
ATTAACATAGTTATTATCGTATCCATATATGTATCTATCGTATAGAGTAAATTTTTTGTTGTCATAAATA
TATATGTCTTTTTTAATGGGGTGTATAGTACCGCTGCGCATAGTTTTTCTGTAATTTACAACAGTGCTAT
TTTCTGGTAGTTCTTCGGAGTGTGTTGCTTTAATTATTAAATTTATATAATCAATGAATTTGGGATCGTC
GGTTTTGTACAATATGTTGCCGGCATAGTACGCAGCTTCTTCTAGTTCAATTACACCATTTTTTAGCAGC
ACCGGATTAACATAACTTTCCAAAATGTTGTACGAACCGTTAAACAAAAACAGTTCACCTCCCTTTTCTA
TACTATTGTCTGCGAGCAGTTGTTTGTTGTTAAAAATAACAGCCATTGTAATGAGACGCACAAACTAATA
TCACAAACTGGAAATGTCTATCAATATATAGTTGCTGATCAGATCCTCATTGTTTGCCTCCCTGCTGCGG
TTTTTCACCGAAGTTCATGCCAGTCCAGCGTTTTTGCAGCAGAAAAGCCGCCGACTTCGGTTTGCGGTCG
CGAGTGAAGATCCCTTTCTTGTTACCGCCAACGCGCAATATGCCTTGCGAGGTCGCAAAATCGGCGAAAT
TCCATACCTGTTCACCGACGACGGCGCTGACGCGATCAAAGACGCGGTGATACATATCCAGCCATGCACA
CTGATACTCTTCACTCCACATGTCGGTGTACATTGAGTGCAGCCCGGCTAACGTATCCACGCCGTATTCG
GTGATGATAATCGGCTGATGCAGTTTCTCCTGCCAGGCCAGAAGTTCTTTTTCCAGTACCTTCTCTGCCG
TTTCCAAATCGCCGCTTTGGACATACCATCCGTAATAACGGTTCAGGCACAGCACATCAAAGAGATCGCT
GATGGTATCGGTGTGAGCGTCGCAGAACATTACATTGACGCAGGTGATCGGACGCGTCGGGTCGAGTTTA
CGCGTTGCTTCCGCCAGTGGCGCGAAATATTCCCGTGCACCTTGCGGACGGGTATCCGGTTCGTTGGCAA
TACTCCACATCACCACGCTTGGGTGGTTTTTGTCACGCGCTATCAGCTCTTTAATCGCCTGTAAGTGCGC
TTGCTGAGTTTCCCCGTTGACTGCCTCTTCGCTGTACAGTTCTTTCGGCTTGTTGCCCGCTTCGAAACCA
ATGCCTAAAGAGAGCGAAAAGCCGACAGCAGCAGTTTCATCAATCACCACGATGCCATGTTCATCTGCCC
AGTCGAGCATCTCTTCAGCGTAAGGGTAATGCGAGGTACGGTAGGAGTTGGCCCCAATCCAGTCCATTAA
TGCGTGGTCGTGCACCATCAGCACGTTATCGAATCCTTTGCCACGTAAGTCCGCATCTTCATGACGACCA
AAGCCAGTAAAGTAGAACGGTTTGTGGTTAATCAGGAACTGTTGGCCCTTCACTGCCACTGACCGGATGC
CGACGCGAAGCGGGTAGATATCACACTCTGTCTGGCTTTTGGCTGTGACGCACAGTTCATAGAGATAACC
TTCACCCGGTTGCCAGAGGTGCGGATTCACCACTTGCAAAGTCCCGCTAGTGCCTTGTCCAGTTGCAACC
ACCTGTTGATCCGCATCACGCAGTTCAACGCTGACATCACCATTGGCCACCACCTGCCAGTCAACAGACG
CGTGGTTACAGTCTTGCGCGACATGCGTCACCACGGTGATATCGTCCACCCAGGTGTTCGGCGTGGTGTA
GAGCATTACGCTGCGATGGATTCCGGCATAGTTAAAGAAATCATGGAAGTAAGACTGCTTTTTCTTGCCG
TTTTCGTCGGTAATCACCATTCCCGGCGGGATAGTCTGCCAGTTCAGTTCGTTGTTCACACAAACGGTGA
TACGTACACTTTTCCCGGCAATAACATACGGCGTGACATCGGCTTCAAATGGCGTATAGCCGCCCTGATG
CTCCATCACTTCCTGATTATTGACCCACACTTTGCCGTAATGAGTGACCGCATCGAAACGCAGCACGATA
CGCTGGCCTGCCCAACCTTTCGGTATAAAGACTTCGCGCTGATACCAGACGTTGCCCGCATAATTACGAA
TATCTGCATCGGCGAACTGATCGTTAAAACTGCCTGGCACAGCAATTGCCCGGCTTTCTTGTAACGCGCT
TTCCCACCAACGCTGATCAATTCCACAGTTTTCGCGATCCAGACTGAATGCCCACAGGCCGTCGAGTTTT
TTGATTTCACGGGTTGGGGTTTCTACAGGACGGACCATATTTATAGGTGTAATTTATGTAGCTGTAATTT
TTACCTTATTAATATTTTTTACGCTTTGCATTCGACGACTGAACTCCCAAATATATGTTTAACTCGTCTT
GGTCGTTTGAATTTTTGTTGCTGTGTTTCCTAATATTTTCCATCACCTTAAATATGTTATTGTAATCCTC
AATGTTGAACTTGCAATTGGACACGGCATAGTTTTCCATAGTCGTGTAAAACATGGTATTGGCTGCATTG
TAATACATCCGACTGAGCGGGTACGGATCTATGTGTTTGAGCAGCCTGTTCAAAAACTCTGCATCGTCGC
AAAACGGAATTTCGTCGACAGATCTGATCATGGAGATAATTAAAATGATAACCATCTCGCAAATAAATAA
GTATTTTACTGTTTTCGTAACAGTTTTGTAATAAAAAAACCTATAAATATAGGATCTATGCACCACCATC
ACCACCATCACCACGAGAACCTTTATTTCCAAGGATCAATGGCACCGATCCTGGGGTATTGGAAGATCAA
GGGCCTAGTGCAGCCCACTCGTCTGCTCCTGGAGTACCTAGAAGAGAAGTATGAGGAGCACCTTTATGAG
CGGGACGAGGGTGACAAGTGGCGCAATAAGAAATTCGAGCTAGGCTTGGAATTCCCCAATCTGCCTTATT
ACATCGATGGCGACGTTAAGTTGACTCAGTCCATGGCCATCATCCGCTACATCGCCGACAAGCACAATAT
GCTAGGCGGGTGCCCGAAGGAGCGAGCTGAGATCTCTATGTTGGAAGGGGCCGTGCTGGATATCCGCTAC
GGCGTGAGCCGCATTGCATACTCAAAGGATTTCGAGACCCTCAAGGTTGACTTCCTGTCAAAGCTGCCTG
AAATGCTAAAGATGTTCGAAGACCGTCTCTGTCATAAGACCTACCTGAACGGGGACCACGTGACACACCC
GGACTTTATGTTGTATGACGCTCTGGACGTCGTGCTTTATATGGACCCTATGTGCCTGGACGCTTTTCCC
AAACTAGTGTGTTTCAAGAAACGTATCGAAGCTATCCCTCAGATTGATAAGTACCTGAAGTCCTCAAAGT
ACATCGCCTGGCCCCTTCAAGGTTGGCAAGCCACATTTGGCGGTGGCGACCATCCTCCCAAGTCAGACCT
AGTGCCTAGGCACAACCAGACCAGCCTATATAAGAAAGCCGGGTCAGCTGCCGCTGTGCTGGAGGAGAAC
CTGTATTTCCAGGGCGGATCCAACATCATGCTCAACAACGATGAGCTCGAATTTGAACAAGCTCCAGAAT
TCCTGCTCGGCGACGGCTCTTTCGGCTCCGTATACCGTGCTGCTTATGAAGGCGAAGAAGTCGCCGTAAA
GATCTTCAACAAGCACACCTCGCTCCGTCTGCTCCGTCAGGAACTGGTCGTTCTGTGTCATCTGCACCAT
CCGAGCCTCATCTCCCTGCTGGCCGCTGGCATCCGTCCTCGTATGCTGGTGATGGAGCTGGCATCCAAGG
GCTCTCTCGACCGCCTGCTGCAGCAGGACAAGGCTTCTCTGACCCGTACTCTGCAGCATCGTATCGCTCT
GCATGTAGCTGACGGCCTGCGTTATCTTCATTCTGCAATGATCATTTATCGCGACCTGAAACCTCATAAT
GTACTGCTGTTTACTCTGTACCCGAACGCTGCCATCATCGCTAAGATTGCAGACTATGGTATTGCGCAGT
ACTGCTGCCGCATGGGCATTAAAACAAGCGAAGGTACGCCGGGTTTCCGTGCTCCAGAAGTGGCTCGTGG
CAACGTTATTTACAACCAGCAAGCTGACGTTTACTCGTTCGGTCTGCTCCTGTACGATATCCTGACTACC
GGCGGCCGTATCGTAGAAGGTCTGAAGTTCCCTAACGAATTCGACGAACTGGAAATCCAGGGCAAGCTGC
CAGACCCGGTTAAAGAATACGGTTGCGCTCCGTGGCCGATGGTAGAGAAGCTCATCAAACAGTGCCTTAA
AGAAAACCCTCAGGAACGTCCAACCTCTGCTCAAGTGTTCGACATCCTTAACAGCGCTGAACTCGTCTGT
CTGACTCGCCGTATTCTCCTGCCTAAGAATGTTATCGTGGAATGTATGGTTGCTACTCACCATAACTCTC
GCAACGCTTCCATCTGGCTCGGCTGTGGCCACACTGACCGTTGATAAGCTTTAGTAAGCACTCGAGCACC
ACCACCACCACCACTAACCTAGGTAGCTGAGCGCATGCAAGCTGATCCGGGTTATTAGTACATTTATTAA
GCGCTAGATTCTGTGCGTTGTTGATTTACAGACAATTGTTGTACGTATTTTAATAATTCATTAAATTTAT
AATCTTTAGGGTGGTATGTTAGAGCGAAAATCAAATGATTTTCAGCGTCTTTATATCTGAATTTAAATAT
TAAATCCTCAATAGATTTGTAAAATAGGTTTCGATTAGTTTCAAACAAGGGTTGTTTTTCCGAACCGATG
GCTGGACTATCTAATGGATTTTCGCTCAACGCCACAAAACTTGCCAAATCTTGTAGCAGCAATCTAGCTT
TGTCGATATTCGTTTGTGTTTTGTTTTGTAATAAAGGTTCGACGTCGTTCAAAATATTATGCGCTTTTGT
ATTTCTTTCATCACTGTCGTTAGTGTACAATTGACTCGACGTAAACACGTTAAATAGAGCTTGGACATAT
TTAACATCGGGCGTGTTAGCTTTATTAGGCCGATTATCGTCGTCGTCCCAACCCTCGTCGTTAGAAGTTG
CTTCCGAAGACGATTTTGCCATAGCCACACGACGCCTATTAATTGTGTCGGCTAACACGTCCGCGATCAA
ATTTGTAGTTGAGCTTTTTGGAATTATTTCTGATTGCGGGCGTTTTTGGGCGGGTTTCAATCTAACTGTG
CCCGATTTTAATTCAGACAACACGTTAGAAAGCGATGGTGCAGGCGGTGGTAACATTTCAGACGGCAAAT
CTACTAATGGCGGCGGTGGTGGAGCTGATGATAAATCTACCATCGGTGGAGGCGCAGGCGGGGCTGGCGG
CGGAGGCGGAGGCGGAGGTGGTGGCGGTGATGCAGACGGCGGTTTAGGCTCAAATGTCTCTTTAGGCAAC
ACAGTCGGCACCTCAACTATTGTACTGGTTTCGGGCGCCGTTTTTGGTTTGACCGGTCTGAGACGAGTGC
GATTTTTTTCGTTTCTAATAGCTTCCAACAATTGTTGTCTGTCGTCTAAAGGTGCAGCGGGTTGAGGTTC
CGTCGGCATTGGTGGAGCGGGCGGCAATTCAGACATCGATGGTGGTGGTGGTGGTGGAGGCGCTGGAATG
TTAGGCACGGGAGAAGGTGGTGGCGGCGGTGCCGCCGGTATAATTTGTTCTGGTTTAGTTTGTTCGCGCA
CGATTGTGGGCACCGGCGCAGGCGCCGCTGGCTGCACAACGGAAGGTCGTCTGCTTCGAGGCAGCGCTTG
GGGTGGTGGCAATTCAATATTATAATTGGAATACAAATCGTAAAAATCTGCTATAAGCATTGTAATTTCG
CTATCGTTTACCGTGCCGATATTTAACAACCGCTCAATGTAAGCAATTGTATTGTAAAGAGATTGTCTCA
AGCTCGGATCGATCCCGCACGCCGATAACAAGCCTTTTCATTTTTACTACAGCATTGTAGTGGCGAGACA
CTTCGCTGTCGTCGAGGTTTAAACGCTTCCTCGCTCACTGACTCGCTGCGCTCGGTCGTTCGGCTGCGGC
GAGCGGTATCAGCTCACTCAAAGGCGGTAATACGGTTATCCACAGAATCAGGGGATAACGCAGGAAAGAA
CATGTGAGCAAAAGGCCAGCAAAAGGCCAGGAACCGTAAAAAGGCCGCGTTGCTGGCGTTTTTCCATAGG
CTCCGCCCCCCTGACGAGCATCACAAAAATCGACGCTCAAGTCAGAGGTGGCGAAACCCGACAGGACTAT
AAAGATACCAGGCGTTTCCCCCTGGAAGCTCCCTCGTGCGCTCTCCTGTTCCGACCCTGCCGCTTACCGG
ATACCTGTCCGCCTTTCTCCCTTCGGGAAGCGTGGCGCTTTCTCATAGCTCACGCTGTAGGTATCTCAGT
TCGGTGTAGGTCGTTCGCTCCAAGCTGGGCTGTGTGCACGAACCCCCCGTTCAGCCCGACCGCTGCGCCT
TATCCGGTAACTATCGTCTTGAGTCCAACCCGGTAAGACACGACTTATCGCCACTGGCAGCAGCCACTGG
TAACAGGATTAGCAGAGCGAGGTATGTAGGCGGTGCTACAGAGTTCTTGAAGTGGTGGCCTAACTACGGC
TACACTAGAAGGACAGTATTTGGTATCTGCGCTCTGCTGAAGCCAGTTACCTTCGGAAAAAGAGTTGGTA
GCTCTTGATCCGGCAAACAAACCACCGCTGGTAGCGGTGGTTTTTTTGTTTGCAAGCAGCAGATTACGCG
CAGAAAAAAAGGATCTCAAGAAGATCCTTTGATCTTTTCTACGGGGTCTGACGCTCAGTGGAACGAAAAC
TCACGTTAAGGGATTTTGGTCATGAGATTATCAAAAAGGATCTTCACCTAGATCCTTTTAAATTAAAAAT
GAAGTTTTAAATCAATCTAAAGTATATATGAGTAAACTTGGTCTGACAGTTACCAATGCTTAATCAGTGA
GGCACCTATCTCAGCGATCTGTCTATTTCGTTCATCCATAGTTGCCTGACTCCCCGTCGTGTAGATAACT
ACGATACGGGAGGGCTTACCATCTGGCCCCAGTGCTGCAATGATACCGCGAGACCCACGCTCACCGGCTC
CAGATTTATCAGCAATAAACCAGCCAGCCGGAAGGGCCGAGCGCAGAAGTGGTCCTGCAACTTTATCCGC
CTCCATCCAGTCTATTAATTGTTGCCGGGAAGCTAGAGTAAGTAGTTCGCCAGTTAATAGTTTGCGCAAC
GTTGTTGCCATTGCTACAGGCATCGTGGTGTCACGCTCGTCGTTTGGTATGGCTTCATTCAGCTCCGGTT
CCCAACGATCAAGGCGAGTTACATGATCCCCCATGTTGTGCAAAAAAGCGGTTAGCTCCTTCGGTCCTCC
GATCGTTGTCAGAAGTAAGTTGGCCGCAGTGTTATCACTCATGGTTATGGCAGCACTGCATAATTCTCTT
ACTGTCATGCCATCCGTAAGATGCTTTTCTGTGACTGGTGAGTACTCAACCAAGTCATTCTGAGAATAGT
GTATGCGGCGACCGAGTTGCTCTTGCCCGGCGTCAATACGGGATAATACCGCGCCACATAGCAGAACTTT
AAAAGTGCTCATCATTGGAAAACGTTCTTCGGGGCGAAAACTCTCAAGGATCTTACCGCTGTTGAGATCC
AGTTCGATGTAACCCACTCGTGCACCCAACTGATCTTCAGCATCTTTTACTTTCACCAGCGTTTCTGGGT
GAGCAAAAACAGGAAGGCAAAATGCCGCAAAAAAGGGAATAAGGGCGACACGGAAATGTTGAATACTCAT
ACTCTTCCTTTTTCAATATTATTGAAGCATTTATCAGGGTTATTGTCTCATGAGCGGATACATATTTGAA
TGTATTTAGAAAAATAAACAAATAGGGGTTCCGCGCACATTTCCCCGAAAAGTGCCACCTG
[124 nt withheld, positions 8602-8725]
C
[91 nt withheld, positions 8727-8817]
A
[49 nt withheld, positions 8819-8867]
CCTTTGACGTTGGAGTCCACGTTCTTT
[37 nt withheld, positions 8895-8931]
ACCCTATCTCGGTCTATTCTTTTGATTTATAAGGGATTTTGCCGATTTCGGCCTATTGGTTAAAAAATGA
GCTGATTTAACAAAAATTTAACGCGAATTTTAACAAAATATTAACGTTTACAATTTCCCATTCGCCATTC
AGGCTGCGCAACTGTTGGGAAGGGCGATCGGTGCGGGCCTCTTCGCTATTACGCCA
