>Addgene plasmid #40406 | pBACgus N-His/GST/LRRK2 1867-2176 | addgene partial sequence | sequence record 53101 | DSP2466Rev 5'-AATAACCCGGATCAGCTT-3'
GGTGGTGGTGGTGCTCGAGTGCTTACTAAAGCTTATCATCAACGGTCAGTGTGGCCACAGCCGAGCCAGA
TGGAAGCGTTGCGAGAGTTATGGTGAGTAGCAACCATACATTCCACGATAACATTCTTAGGCAGGAGAAT
ACGGCGAGTCAGACAGACGAGTTCAGCGCTGTTAAGGATGTCGAACACTTGAGCAGAGGTTGGACGTTCC
TGAGGGTTTTCTTTAAGGCACTGTTTGATGAGCTTCTCTACCATCGGCCACGGAGCGCAACCGTATTCTT
TAACCGGGTCTGGCAGCTTGCCCTGGATTTCCAGTTCGTCGAATTCGTTAGGGAACTTCAGACCTTCTAC
GATACGGCCGCCGGTAGTCAGGATATCGTACAGGAGCAGACCGAACGAGTAAACGTCAGCTTGCTGGTTG
TAAATAACGTTGCCACGAGCCACTTCTGGAGCACGGAAACCCGGCGTACCTTCGCTTGTTTTAATGCCCA
TGCGGCAGCAGTACTGCGCAATACCATAGTCTGCAATCTTAGCGATGATGGCAGCGTTCGGGTACAGAGT
AAACAGCAGTACATTATGAGGTTTCAGGTCGCGATAAATGATCATTGCAGAATGAAGATAACGCAGGCCG
TCAGCTACATGCAGAGCGATACGATGCTGCAGAGTACGGGTCAGAGAAGCCTTGTCCTGCTGCAGCAGGC
GGTCGAGAGAGCCCTTGGATGCCAGCTCCATCACCAGCATACGAGGACGGATGCCAGCGGCCAGCAGGGA
GATGAGGCTCGGATGGTGCAGATGACACAGAACGACCAGTTCCTGACGGAGCAGACGGAGCGAGGTGTGC
TTGTTGAAGATCTTTACGGCGACTTCTTCGCCTTCATAAGCAGCACGGTATACGGAGCCGAAAGAGCCGT
CGCCCGAGCAGGAATTTCTGGAGCTTG
