>Addgene plasmid #40406 | pBACgus N-His/GST/LRRK2 1867-2176 | addgene partial sequence | sequence record 53102 | DSP2466For
AATAAATAAGTATTTTACTGTTTTCGTAACAGTTTTGTAATAAAAAAACCTATAAATATAGGATCTATGC
ACCACCATCACCACCATCACCACGAGAACCTTTATTTCCAAGGATCAATGGCACCGATCCTGGGGTATTG
GAAGATCAAGGGCCTAGTGCAGCCCACTCGTCTGCTCCTGGAGTACCTAGAAGAGAAGTATGAGGAGCAC
CTTTATGAGCGGGACGAGGGTGACAAGTGGCGCAATAAGAAATTCGAGCTAGGCTTGGAATTCCCCAATC
TGCCTTATTACATCGATGGCGACGTTAAGTTGACTCAGTCCATGGCCATCATCCGCTACATCGCCGACAA
GCACAATATGCTAGGCGGGTGCCCGAAGGAGCGAGCTGAGATCTCTATGTTGGAAGGGGCCGTGCTGGAT
ATCCGCTACGGCGTGAGCCGCATTGCATACTCAAAGGATTTCGAGACCCTCAAGGTTGACTTCCTGTCAA
AGCTGCCTGAAATGCTAAAGATGTTCGAAGACCGTCTCTGTCATAAGACCTACCTGAACGGGGACCACGT
GACACACCCGGACTTTATGTTGTATGACGCTCTGGACGTCGTGCTTTATATGGACCCTATGTGCCTGGAC
GCTTTTCCCAAACTAGTGTGTTTCAAGAAACGTATCGAAGCTATCCCTCAGATTGATAAGTACCTGAAGT
CCTCAAAGTACATCGCCTGGCCCCTTCAAGGTTGGCAAGCCACATTTGGCGGTGGCGACCATCCTCCCAA
GTCAGACCTAGTGCCTAGGCACAACCAGACCAGCCTATATAAGAAAGCCGGGTCAGCTGCCGC
